Addgene plasmid #52961: lentiCRISPR v2
Purpose: Replaces original lentiCRISPRv1 (Addgene Plasmid 49535) and produces ~10-fold higher titer virus. 3rd generation lentiviral backbone.
Depositing lab: Feng Zhang. Depositing organization: Broad Institute. Publication: Improved vectors and genome-wide libraries for CRISPR screening. Sanjana NE, Shalem O, Zhang F. Nat Methods. 2014 Aug;11(8):783-4. doi: 10.1038/nmeth.3047. PubMed 25075903.
Backbone
  Vector backbone: Custom
  Backbone size w/o insert (bp): 10000
  Total vector size (bp): 14873
  Vector type: Mammalian Expression, Lentiviral, CRISPR
  Selectable markers: Puromycin
Growth in bacteria
  Bacterial resistance: Ampicillin, 100 μg/mL
  Growth temperature: 37°C
  Growth strain: Stbl3
  Growth instructions: Use SapI digest to check for unwanted recombination of lentiviral plasmid. Only amplify in RecA- bacteria (eg. Stbl3).
  Copy number: High Copy
Gene/Insert 1
  Gene/Insert name: Cas9 (alt name: S. pyogenes CRISPR-Cas9)
  Species: Synthetic
  Insert size (bp): 4200
  Promoter: EFS-NS
  Tag / fusion protein: FLAG (C terminal on insert)
  Cloning method: Restriction Enzyme; 5′ cloning site AgeI, XbaI, AfeI (not destroyed); 3′ cloning site BamHI (not destroyed)
  Sequencing primers: 5′ hEF1aprom-F; 3′ WPRE-R
Gene/Insert 2
  Gene/Insert name: Puromycin resistance (alt names: puromycin N-acetyl-transferase; PAC)
  Insert size (bp): 600
  Promoter: EFS-NS
  Cloning method: Restriction Enzyme; 5′ cloning site BamHI (not destroyed); 3′ cloning site MluI (not destroyed)
  Sequencing primers: 5′ Puro-F2; 3′ WPRE-R
Terms and licenses: Academic/Nonprofit Terms; Industry Terms: Not Available to Industry
Depositor comments: This plasmid is an updated version of the original lentiCRISPR (Addgene plasmid #49535) IMPORTANT: The primers suggestions listed above are for gene inserts that exist in the untouched vector. After you have inserted your gRNA, you should use hU6-F (5'-GAGGGCCTATTTCCCATGATT-3') or LKO.1 5’(5'- GACTATCATATGCTTACCGT-3') to sequence that region. Special note from the Zhang lab: We are constantly improving our CRISPR reagents. Please check https://zlab.bio/ for the most up-to-date information.
How to cite: lentiCRISPR v2 was a gift from Feng Zhang (Addgene plasmid # 52961 ; http://n2t.net/addgene:52961 ; RRID:Addgene_52961)
