[The description below was written by a language model from this plasmid's Addgene catalogue record and the feature table of its GenBank file.]
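Description:
lentiCRISPR v2 is a 14.9 kb third-generation, self-inactivating lentiviral plasmid that delivers all components of the Streptococcus pyogenes CRISPR-Cas9 system from a single vector. It is an updated replacement for the original lentiCRISPR and is reported to give roughly tenfold higher viral titer. In bacteria it is maintained through a high-copy ColE1/pUC-type origin with ampicillin selection, and because of the repeated LTR sequences it is propagated in recombination-deficient strains such as Stbl3. The backbone also carries an f1 origin and, outside the LTRs, an SV40 promoter/origin and EM7 promoter driving a bleomycin/Zeocin resistance gene with an SV40 poly(A) signal.

The viral genome is transcribed from a CMV enhancer/promoter fused to a truncated HIV-1 5' LTR, making packaging Tat-independent. It contains the Psi packaging signal, RRE, cPPT/CTS, WPRE and a U3-deleted 3' LTR followed by a bGH poly(A) signal. Within this unit, a human U6 Pol III promoter sits upstream of the S. pyogenes guide RNA scaffold. The two are separated by about 1.9 kb of unannotated sequence, and the depositor comments indicate that the user's guide is inserted in this region, although the record does not state the cloning enzyme. Downstream, the short EF-1α core promoter (EFS-NS) drives a single open reading frame encoding Cas9 with a C-terminal nucleoplasmin NLS and FLAG tag, linked by a P2A peptide to puromycin N-acetyltransferase, so Cas9 and the selection marker are made as separate proteins from one transcript. Transduced mammalian cells can thus be puromycin-selected for targeted gene knockout, including pooled genome-wide screening. Two additional partial sequence records add nothing new: one is unannotated and the other covers only the bleomycin resistance cassette.
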