LOCUS       Exported 14873 bp ds-DNA circular SYN 12-MAY-2021
DEFINITION  Replaces original lentiCRISPRv1 (Addgene Plasmid 49535) and produces
            ~10-fold higher titer virus. 3rd generation lentiviral backbone..
ACCESSION   .
VERSION     .
KEYWORDS    lentiCRISPR v2
SOURCE      synthetic DNA construct
  ORGANISM  synthetic DNA construct
REFERENCE   1 (bases 1 to 14873)
  AUTHORS   Sanjana NE, Shalem O, Zhang F
  TITLE     Improved vectors and genome-wide libraries for CRISPR screening.
  JOURNAL   Nat Methods. 2014 Aug;11(8):783-4. doi: 10.1038/nmeth.3047.
  PUBMED    25075903
REFERENCE   2 (bases 1 to 14873)
  AUTHORS   .
  TITLE     Direct Submission
  JOURNAL   Exported May 12, 2021 from SnapGene Server 1.1.58
            http://www.snapgene.com
FEATURES             Location/Qualifiers
     source          1..14873
                     /organism="synthetic DNA construct"
                     /mol_type="other DNA"
     promoter        1..199
                     /label=CMV promoter
                     /note="human cytomegalovirus (CMV) immediate early
                     promoter"
     primer_bind     154..174
                     /label=CMV-F
                     /note="Human CMV immediate early promoter, forward primer"
     LTR             217..397
                     /label=5' LTR (truncated)
                     /note="truncated 5' long terminal repeat (LTR) from HIV-1"
     misc_feature    444..569
                     /label=HIV-1 Psi
                     /note="packaging signal of human immunodeficiency virus
                     type 1"
     misc_feature    1062..1295
                     /label=RRE
                     /note="The Rev response element (RRE) of HIV-1 allows for
                     Rev-dependent mRNA export from the nucleus to the
                     cytoplasm."
     CDS             1480..1524
                     /codon_start=1
                     /product="antigenic peptide corresponding to amino acids
                     655 to 669 of the HIV envelope protein gp41 (Lutje Hulsik
                     et al., 2013)"
                     /label=gp41 peptide
                     /note="recognized by the 2H10 single-chain llama nanobody"
                     /translation="KNEQELLELDKWASL"
     misc_feature    1822..1939
                     /label=cPPT/CTS
                     /note="central polypurine tract and central termination
                     sequence of HIV-1"
     promoter        1990..2230
                     /label=U6 promoter
                     /note="RNA polymerase III promoter for human U6 snRNA"
     primer_bind     1990..2010
                     /label=hU6-F
                     /note="Human U6 promoter, forward primer"
     primer_bind     2161..2180
                     /label=LKO.1 5'
                     /note="Human U6 promoter, forward primer"
     misc_RNA        4120..4195
                     /label=gRNA scaffold
                     /note="guide RNA scaffold for the Streptococcus pyogenes
                     CRISPR/Cas9 system"
     promoter        4257..4468
                     /label=EF-1-alpha core promoter
                     /note="core promoter for human elongation factor
                     EF-1-alpha"
     regulatory      4487..4496
                     /regulatory_class="other"
                     /note="vertebrate consensus sequence for strong initiation
                     of translation (Kozak, 1987)"
     CDS             4493..8596
                     /codon_start=1
                     /product="Cas9 (Csn1) endonuclease from the Streptococcus
                     pyogenes Type II CRISPR/Cas system"
                     /label=Cas9
                     /note="generates RNA-guided double strand breaks in DNA"
                     /translation="MDKKYSIGLDIGTNSVGWAVITDEYKVPSKKFKVLGNTDRHSIKK
                     NLIGALLFDSGETAEATRLKRTARRRYTRRKNRICYLQEIFSNEMAKVDDSFFHRLEES
                     FLVEEDKKHERHPIFGNIVDEVAYHEKYPTIYHLRKKLVDSTDKADLRLIYLALAHMIK
                     FRGHFLIEGDLNPDNSDVDKLFIQLVQTYNQLFEENPINASGVDAKAILSARLSKSRRL
                     ENLIAQLPGEKKNGLFGNLIALSLGLTPNFKSNFDLAEDAKLQLSKDTYDDDLDNLLAQ
                     IGDQYADLFLAAKNLSDAILLSDILRVNTEITKAPLSASMIKRYDEHHQDLTLLKALVR
                     QQLPEKYKEIFFDQSKNGYAGYIDGGASQEEFYKFIKPILEKMDGTEELLVKLNREDLL
                     RKQRTFDNGSIPHQIHLGELHAILRRQEDFYPFLKDNREKIEKILTFRIPYYVGPLARG
                     NSRFAWMTRKSEETITPWNFEEVVDKGASAQSFIERMTNFDKNLPNEKVLPKHSLLYEY
                     FTVYNELTKVKYVTEGMRKPAFLSGEQKKAIVDLLFKTNRKVTVKQLKEDYFKKIECFD
                     SVEISGVEDRFNASLGTYHDLLKIIKDKDFLDNEENEDILEDIVLTLTLFEDREMIEER
                     LKTYAHLFDDKVMKQLKRRRYTGWGRLSRKLINGIRDKQSGKTILDFLKSDGFANRNFM
                     QLIHDDSLTFKEDIQKAQVSGQGDSLHEHIANLAGSPAIKKGILQTVKVVDELVKVMGR
                     HKPENIVIEMARENQTTQKGQKNSRERMKRIEEGIKELGSQILKEHPVENTQLQNEKLY
                     LYYLQNGRDMYVDQELDINRLSDYDVDHIVPQSFLKDDSIDNKVLTRSDKNRGKSDNVP
                     SEEVVKKMKNYWRQLLNAKLITQRKFDNLTKAERGGLSELDKAGFIKRQLVETRQITKH
                     VAQILDSRMNTKYDENDKLIREVKVITLKSKLVSDFRKDFQFYKVREINNYHHAHDAYL
                     NAVVGTALIKKYPKLESEFVYGDYKVYDVRKMIAKSEQEIGKATAKYFFYSNIMNFFKT
                     EITLANGEIRKRPLIETNGETGEIVWDKGRDFATVRKVLSMPQVNIVKKTEVQTGGFSK
                     ESILPKRNSDKLIARKKDWDPKKYGGFDSPTVAYSVLVVAKVEKGKSKKLKSVKELLGI
                     TIMERSSFEKNPIDFLEAKGYKEVKKDLIIKLPKYSLFELENGRKRMLASAGELQKGNE
                     LALPSKYVNFLYLASHYEKLKGSPEDNEQKQLFVEQHKHYLDEIIEQISEFSKRVILAD
                     ANLDKVLSAYNKHRDKPIREQAENIIHLFTLTNLGAPAAFKYFDTTIDRKRYTSTKEVL
                     DATLIHQSITGLYETRIDLSQLGGD"
     CDS             8597..8644
                     /codon_start=1
                     /product="bipartite nuclear localization signal from
                     nucleoplasmin"
                     /label=nucleoplasmin NLS
                     /translation="KRPAATKKAGQAKKKK"
     CDS             8645..8668
                     /codon_start=1
                     /product="FLAG(R) epitope tag, followed by an enterokinase
                     cleavage site"
                     /label=FLAG
                     /translation="DYKDDDDK"
     CDS             8678..8734
                     /codon_start=1
                     /product="2A peptide from porcine teschovirus-1
                     polyprotein"
                     /label=P2A
                     /note="Eukaryotic ribosomes fail to insert a peptide bond
                     between the Gly and Pro residues, yielding separate
                     polypeptides."
                     /translation="ATNFSLLKQAGDVEENPGP"
     CDS             8735..9331
                     /codon_start=1
                     /gene="pac from Streptomyces alboniger"
                     /product="puromycin N-acetyltransferase"
                     /label=PuroR
                     /note="confers resistance to puromycin"
                     /translation="TEYKPTVRLATRDDVPRAVRTLAAAFADYPATRHTVDPDRHIERV
                     TELQELFLTRVGLDIGKVWVADDGAAVAVWTTPESVEAGAVFAEIGPRMAELSGSRLAA
                     QQQMEGLLAPHRPKEPAWFLATVGVSPDHQGKGLGSAVVLPGVEAAERAGVPAFLETSA
                     PRNLPFYERLGFTVTADVEVPEGPRTWCMTRKPGA"
     primer_bind     9228..9248
                     /label=Puro-F
                     /note="Puromycin resistance gene, forward primer"
     misc_feature    9347..9935
                     /label=WPRE
                     /note="woodchuck hepatitis virus posttranscriptional
                     regulatory element"
     primer_bind     complement(9400..9420)
                     /label=WPRE-R
                     /note="WPRE, reverse primer"
     CDS             complement(9818..9829)
                     /codon_start=1
                     /product="Factor Xa recognition and cleavage site"
                     /label=Factor Xa site
                     /translation="IEGR"
     LTR             10007..10240
                     /label=3' LTR (Delta-U3)
                     /note="self-inactivating 3' long terminal repeat (LTR) from
                     HIV-1"
     primer_bind     complement(10266..10283)
                     /label=BGH-rev
                     /note="Bovine growth hormone terminator, reverse primer.
                     Also called BGH reverse"
     polyA_signal    10272..10496
                     /label=bGH poly(A) signal
                     /note="bovine growth hormone polyadenylation signal"
     rep_origin      10542..10970
                     /direction=RIGHT
                     /label=f1 ori
                     /note="f1 bacteriophage origin of replication; arrow
                     indicates direction of (+) strand synthesis"
     primer_bind     complement(10629..10648)
                     /label=F1ori-R
                     /note="F1 origin, reverse primer"
     primer_bind     10839..10860
                     /label=F1ori-F
                     /note="F1 origin, forward primer"
     primer_bind     complement(10979..10999)
                     /label=pBABE 3'
                     /note="SV40 enhancer, reverse primer for pBABE vectors"
     promoter        10984..11313
                     /label=SV40 promoter
                     /note="SV40 enhancer and early promoter"
     rep_origin      11164..11299
                     /label=SV40 ori
                     /note="SV40 origin of replication"
     primer_bind     11226..11245
                     /label=SV40pro-F
                     /note="SV40 promoter/origin, forward primer"
     promoter        11361..11408
                     /label=EM7 promoter
                     /note="synthetic bacterial promoter "
     CDS             11427..11801
                     /codon_start=1
                     /gene="Sh ble from Streptoalloteichus hindustanus"
                     /product="antibiotic-binding protein"
                     /label=BleoR
                     /note="confers resistance to bleomycin, phleomycin, and
                     Zeocin(TM)"
                     /translation="MAKLTSAVPVLTARDVAGAVEFWTDRLGFSRDFVEDDFAGVVRDD
                     VTLFISAVQDQVVPDNTLAWVWVRGLDELYAEWSEVVSTNFRDASGPAMTEIGEQPWGR
                     EFALRDPAGNCVHFVAEEQD"
     polyA_signal    11931..12052
                     /label=SV40 poly(A) signal
                     /note="SV40 polyadenylation signal"
     primer_bind     complement(11968..11987)
                     /label=SV40pA-R
                     /note="SV40 polyA, reverse primer"
     primer_bind     12022..12041
                     /label=EBV-rev
                     /note="SV40 polyA terminator, reverse primer"
     primer_bind     complement(12101..12117)
                     /label=M13 rev
                     /note="common sequencing primer, one of multiple similar
                     variants"
     primer_bind     complement(12101..12117)
                     /label=M13 Reverse
                     /note="In lacZ gene. Also called M13-rev"
     primer_bind     complement(12114..12136)
                     /label=M13/pUC Reverse
                     /note="In lacZ gene"
     protein_bind    12125..12141
                     /label=lac operator
                     /bound_moiety="lac repressor encoded by lacI"
                     /note="The lac repressor binds to the lac operator to
                     inhibit transcription in E. coli. This inhibition can be
                     relieved by adding lactose or
                     isopropyl-beta-D-thiogalactopyranoside (IPTG)."
     promoter        complement(12149..12179)
                     /label=lac promoter
                     /note="promoter for the E. coli lac operon"
     protein_bind    12194..12215
                     /label=CAP binding site
                     /bound_moiety="E. coli catabolite activator protein"
                     /note="CAP binding activates transcription in the presence
                     of cAMP."
     primer_bind     complement(12332..12349)
                     /label=L4440
                     /note="L4440 vector, forward primer"
     rep_origin      complement(12503..13091)
                     /direction=LEFT
                     /label=ori
                     /note="high-copy-number ColE1/pMB1/pBR322/pUC origin of
                     replication"
     primer_bind     complement(12583..12602)
                     /label=pBR322ori-F
                     /note="pBR322 origin, forward primer"
     CDS             complement(13262..14122)
                     /codon_start=1
                     /gene="bla"
                     /product="beta-lactamase"
                     /label=AmpR
                     /note="confers resistance to ampicillin, carbenicillin, and
                     related antibiotics"
                     /translation="MSIQHFRVALIPFFAAFCLPVFAHPETLVKVKDAEDQLGARVGYI
                     ELDLNSGKILESFRPEERFPMMSTFKVLLCGAVLSRIDAGQEQLGRRIHYSQNDLVEYS
                     PVTEKHLTDGMTVRELCSAAITMSDNTAANLLLTTIGGPKELTAFLHNMGDHVTRLDRW
                     EPELNEAIPNDERDTTMPVAMATTLRKLLTGELLTLASRQQLIDWMEADKVAGPLLRSA
                     LPAGWFIADKSGAGERGSRGIIAALGPDGKPSRIVVIYTTGSQATMDERNRQIAEIGAS
                     LIKHW"
     primer_bind     13885..13904
                     /label=Amp-R
                     /note="Ampicillin resistance gene, reverse primer"
     promoter        complement(14123..14227)
                     /gene="bla"
                     /label=AmpR promoter
     primer_bind     complement(14302..14321)
                     /label=pRS-marker
                     /note="pRS vectors, use to sequence yeast selectable
                     marker"
     enhancer        14493..14872
                     /label=CMV enhancer
                     /note="human cytomegalovirus immediate early enhancer"
ORIGIN
        1 tgatgcggtt ttggcagtac atcaatgggc gtggatagcg gtttgactca cggggatttc
       61 caagtctcca ccccattgac gtcaatggga gtttgttttg gcaccaaaat caacgggact
      121 ttccaaaatg tcgtaacaac tccgccccat tgacgcaaat gggcggtagg cgtgtacggt
      181 gggaggtcta tataagcagc gcgttttgcc tgtactgggt ctctctggtt agaccagatc
      241 tgagcctggg agctctctgg ctaactaggg aacccactgc ttaagcctca ataaagcttg
      301 ccttgagtgc ttcaagtagt gtgtgcccgt ctgttgtgtg actctggtaa ctagagatcc
      361 ctcagaccct tttagtcagt gtggaaaatc tctagcagtg gcgcccgaac agggacttga
      421 aagcgaaagg gaaaccagag gagctctctc gacgcaggac tcggcttgct gaagcgcgca
      481 cggcaagagg cgaggggcgg cgactggtga gtacgccaaa aattttgact agcggaggct
      541 agaaggagag agatgggtgc gagagcgtca gtattaagcg ggggagaatt agatcgcgat
      601 gggaaaaaat tcggttaagg ccagggggaa agaaaaaata taaattaaaa catatagtat
      661 gggcaagcag ggagctagaa cgattcgcag ttaatcctgg cctgttagaa acatcagaag
      721 gctgtagaca aatactggga cagctacaac catcccttca gacaggatca gaagaactta
      781 gatcattata taatacagta gcaaccctct attgtgtgca tcaaaggata gagataaaag
      841 acaccaagga agctttagac aagatagagg aagagcaaaa caaaagtaag accaccgcac
      901 agcaagcggc cgctgatctt cagacctgga ggaggagata tgagggacaa ttggagaagt
      961 gaattatata aatataaagt agtaaaaatt gaaccattag gagtagcacc caccaaggca
     1021 aagagaagag tggtgcagag agaaaaaaga gcagtgggaa taggagcttt gttccttggg
     1081 ttcttgggag cagcaggaag cactatgggc gcagcgtcaa tgacgctgac ggtacaggcc
     1141 agacaattat tgtctggtat agtgcagcag cagaacaatt tgctgagggc tattgaggcg
     1201 caacagcatc tgttgcaact cacagtctgg ggcatcaagc agctccaggc aagaatcctg
     1261 gctgtggaaa gatacctaaa ggatcaacag ctcctgggga tttggggttg ctctggaaaa
     1321 ctcatttgca ccactgctgt gccttggaat gctagttgga gtaataaatc tctggaacag
     1381 atttggaatc acacgacctg gatggagtgg gacagagaaa ttaacaatta cacaagctta
     1441 atacactcct taattgaaga atcgcaaaac cagcaagaaa agaatgaaca agaattattg
     1501 gaattagata aatgggcaag tttgtggaat tggtttaaca taacaaattg gctgtggtat
     1561 ataaaattat tcataatgat agtaggaggc ttggtaggtt taagaatagt ttttgctgta
     1621 ctttctatag tgaatagagt taggcaggga tattcaccat tatcgtttca gacccacctc
     1681 ccaaccccga ggggacccga caggcccgaa ggaatagaag aagaaggtgg agagagagac
     1741 agagacagat ccattcgatt agtgaacgga tcggcactgc gtgcgccaat tctgcagaca
     1801 aatggcagta ttcatccaca attttaaaag aaaagggggg attggggggt acagtgcagg
     1861 ggaaagaata gtagacataa tagcaacaga catacaaact aaagaattac aaaaacaaat
     1921 tacaaaaatt caaaattttc gggtttatta cagggacagc agagatccag tttggttaat
     1981 taaggtaccg agggcctatt tcccatgatt ccttcatatt tgcatatacg atacaaggct
     2041 gttagagaga taattagaat taatttgact gtaaacacaa agatattagt acaaaatacg
     2101 tgacgtagaa agtaataatt tcttgggtag tttgcagttt taaaattatg ttttaaaatg
     2161 gactatcata tgcttaccgt aacttgaaag tatttcgatt tcttggcttt atatatcttg
     2221 tggaaaggac gaaacaccgg agacggttgt aaatgagcac acaaaataca catgctaaaa
     2281 tattatattc tatgaccttt ataaaatcaa ccaaaatctt ctttttaata actttagtat
     2341 caataattag aatttttatg ttcctttttg caaactttta ataaaaatga gcaaaataaa
     2401 aaaacgctag ttttagtaac tcgcgttgtt ttcttcacct ttaataatag ctactccacc
     2461 acttgttcct aagcggtcag ctcctgcttc aatcattttt tgagcatctt caaatgttct
     2521 aactccacca gctgctttaa ctaaagcatt gtctttaaca actgacttca ttagtttaac
     2581 atcttcaaat gttgcacctg attttgaaaa tcctgttgat gttttaacaa attctaatcc
     2641 agcttcaaca gctatttcac aagctttcat gatttcttct tttgttaata aacaattttc
     2701 cataatacat ttaacaacat gtgatccagc tgcttttttt acagctttca tgtcttctaa
     2761 aactaattca taatttttgt cttttaatgc accaatattt aataccatat caatttctgt
     2821 tgcaccatct ttaattgctt cagaaacttc gaatgctttt gtagctgttg tgcatgcacc
     2881 tagaggaaaa cctacaacat ttgttattcc tacatttgtg ccttttaata attctttaca
     2941 atagcttgtt caatatgaat taacacaaac tgttgcaaaa tcaaattcaa ttgcttcatc
     3001 acataattgt ttaatttcag ctttcgtagc atcttgtttt aataatgtgt gatctatata
     3061 tttgtttagt ttcatttttt ctcctatata ttcattttta attttaattc tttaataatt
     3121 tcgtctactt taactttagc gttttgaaca gattcaccaa cacctataaa ataaattttt
     3181 agtttaggtt cagttccact tgggcgaaca gcaaatcatg acttatcttc taaataaaat
     3241 tttagtaagt cttgtcctgg catattatac attccatcga tgtagtcttc aacattaaca
     3301 actttaagtc cagcaatttg agttaagggt gttgctctca atgatttcat taatggttca
     3361 atttttaatt tcttttcttc tggtttaaaa ttcaagttta aagtgaaagt gtaatatgca
     3421 cccatttctt taaataaatc ttctaaatag tctactaatg ttttattttg ttttttataa
     3481 aatcaagcag cctctgctat taatatagaa gcttgtattc catctttatc tctagctgag
     3541 tcatcaatta catatccata actttcttca taagcaaaaa caaaatttaa tccgttatct
     3601 tcttctttag caatttctct acccattcat ttaaatccag ttaaagtttt tacaatatta
     3661 actccatatt tttcatgagc gattctatca cccaaatcac ttgttacaaa acttgaatat
     3721 agagccggat tttttggaat gctatttaag cgttttagat ttgataattt tcaatcaatt
     3781 aaaattggtc ctgtttgatt tccatctaat cttacaaaat gaccatcatg ttttattgcc
     3841 attccaaatc tgtcagcatc tgggtcattc ataataataa tatctgcatc atgtttaata
     3901 ccatattcaa gcggtatttt tcatgcagga tcaaattctg gatttggatt tacaacattt
     3961 ttaaatgttt catcttcaaa tgcatgctct tcaacctcaa taacgttata tcctgattca
     4021 cgtaatattt ttggggtaaa tttagttcct gttccattaa ctgcgctaaa aataattttt
     4081 aaatcttttt tagcttcttg ctcttttttg tacgtctctg ttttagagct agaaatagca
     4141 agttaaaata aggctagtcc gttatcaact tgaaaaagtg gcaccgagtc ggtgcttttt
     4201 tgaattcgct agctaggtct tgaaaggagt gggaattggc tccggtgccc gtcagtgggc
     4261 agagcgcaca tcgcccacag tccccgagaa gttgggggga ggggtcggca attgatccgg
     4321 tgcctagaga aggtggcgcg gggtaaactg ggaaagtgat gtcgtgtact ggctccgcct
     4381 ttttcccgag ggtgggggag aaccgtatat aagtgcagta gtcgccgtga acgttctttt
     4441 tcgcaacggg tttgccgcca gaacacagga ccggttctag agcgctgcca ccatggacaa
     4501 gaagtacagc atcggcctgg acatcggcac caactctgtg ggctgggccg tgatcaccga
     4561 cgagtacaag gtgcccagca agaaattcaa ggtgctgggc aacaccgacc ggcacagcat
     4621 caagaagaac ctgatcggag ccctgctgtt cgacagcggc gaaacagccg aggccacccg
     4681 gctgaagaga accgccagaa gaagatacac cagacggaag aaccggatct gctatctgca
     4741 agagatcttc agcaacgaga tggccaaggt ggacgacagc ttcttccaca gactggaaga
     4801 gtccttcctg gtggaagagg ataagaagca cgagcggcac cccatcttcg gcaacatcgt
     4861 ggacgaggtg gcctaccacg agaagtaccc caccatctac cacctgagaa agaaactggt
     4921 ggacagcacc gacaaggccg acctgcggct gatctatctg gccctggccc acatgatcaa
     4981 gttccggggc cacttcctga tcgagggcga cctgaacccc gacaacagcg acgtggacaa
     5041 gctgttcatc cagctggtgc agacctacaa ccagctgttc gaggaaaacc ccatcaacgc
     5101 cagcggcgtg gacgccaagg ccatcctgtc tgccagactg agcaagagca gacggctgga
     5161 aaatctgatc gcccagctgc ccggcgagaa gaagaatggc ctgttcggaa acctgattgc
     5221 cctgagcctg ggcctgaccc ccaacttcaa gagcaacttc gacctggccg aggatgccaa
     5281 actgcagctg agcaaggaca cctacgacga cgacctggac aacctgctgg cccagatcgg
     5341 cgaccagtac gccgacctgt ttctggccgc caagaacctg tccgacgcca tcctgctgag
     5401 cgacatcctg agagtgaaca ccgagatcac caaggccccc ctgagcgcct ctatgatcaa
     5461 gagatacgac gagcaccacc aggacctgac cctgctgaaa gctctcgtgc ggcagcagct
     5521 gcctgagaag tacaaagaga ttttcttcga ccagagcaag aacggctacg ccggctacat
     5581 tgacggcgga gccagccagg aagagttcta caagttcatc aagcccatcc tggaaaagat
     5641 ggacggcacc gaggaactgc tcgtgaagct gaacagagag gacctgctgc ggaagcagcg
     5701 gaccttcgac aacggcagca tcccccacca gatccacctg ggagagctgc acgccattct
     5761 gcggcggcag gaagattttt acccattcct gaaggacaac cgggaaaaga tcgagaagat
     5821 cctgaccttc cgcatcccct actacgtggg ccctctggcc aggggaaaca gcagattcgc
     5881 ctggatgacc agaaagagcg aggaaaccat caccccctgg aacttcgagg aagtggtgga
     5941 caagggcgct tccgcccaga gcttcatcga gcggatgacc aacttcgata agaacctgcc
     6001 caacgagaag gtgctgccca agcacagcct gctgtacgag tacttcaccg tgtataacga
     6061 gctgaccaaa gtgaaatacg tgaccgaggg aatgagaaag cccgccttcc tgagcggcga
     6121 gcagaaaaag gccatcgtgg acctgctgtt caagaccaac cggaaagtga ccgtgaagca
     6181 gctgaaagag gactacttca agaaaatcga gtgcttcgac tccgtggaaa tctccggcgt
     6241 ggaagatcgg ttcaacgcct ccctgggcac ataccacgat ctgctgaaaa ttatcaagga
     6301 caaggacttc ctggacaatg aggaaaacga ggacattctg gaagatatcg tgctgaccct
     6361 gacactgttt gaggacagag agatgatcga ggaacggctg aaaacctatg cccacctgtt
     6421 cgacgacaaa gtgatgaagc agctgaagcg gcggagatac accggctggg gcaggctgag
     6481 ccggaagctg atcaacggca tccgggacaa gcagtccggc aagacaatcc tggatttcct
     6541 gaagtccgac ggcttcgcca acagaaactt catgcagctg atccacgacg acagcctgac
     6601 ctttaaagag gacatccaga aagcccaggt gtccggccag ggcgatagcc tgcacgagca
     6661 cattgccaat ctggccggca gccccgccat taagaagggc atcctgcaga cagtgaaggt
     6721 ggtggacgag ctcgtgaaag tgatgggccg gcacaagccc gagaacatcg tgatcgaaat
     6781 ggccagagag aaccagacca cccagaaggg acagaagaac agccgcgaga gaatgaagcg
     6841 gatcgaagag ggcatcaaag agctgggcag ccagatcctg aaagaacacc ccgtggaaaa
     6901 cacccagctg cagaacgaga agctgtacct gtactacctg cagaatgggc gggatatgta
     6961 cgtggaccag gaactggaca tcaaccggct gtccgactac gatgtggacc atatcgtgcc
     7021 tcagagcttt ctgaaggacg actccatcga caacaaggtg ctgaccagaa gcgacaagaa
     7081 ccggggcaag agcgacaacg tgccctccga agaggtcgtg aagaagatga agaactactg
     7141 gcggcagctg ctgaacgcca agctgattac ccagagaaag ttcgacaatc tgaccaaggc
     7201 cgagagaggc ggcctgagcg aactggataa ggccggcttc atcaagagac agctggtgga
     7261 aacccggcag atcacaaagc acgtggcaca gatcctggac tcccggatga acactaagta
     7321 cgacgagaat gacaagctga tccgggaagt gaaagtgatc accctgaagt ccaagctggt
     7381 gtccgatttc cggaaggatt tccagtttta caaagtgcgc gagatcaaca actaccacca
     7441 cgcccacgac gcctacctga acgccgtcgt gggaaccgcc ctgatcaaaa agtaccctaa
     7501 gctggaaagc gagttcgtgt acggcgacta caaggtgtac gacgtgcgga agatgatcgc
     7561 caagagcgag caggaaatcg gcaaggctac cgccaagtac ttcttctaca gcaacatcat
     7621 gaactttttc aagaccgaga ttaccctggc caacggcgag atccggaagc ggcctctgat
     7681 cgagacaaac ggcgaaaccg gggagatcgt gtgggataag ggccgggatt ttgccaccgt
     7741 gcggaaagtg ctgagcatgc cccaagtgaa tatcgtgaaa aagaccgagg tgcagacagg
     7801 cggcttcagc aaagagtcta tcctgcccaa gaggaacagc gataagctga tcgccagaaa
     7861 gaaggactgg gaccctaaga agtacggcgg cttcgacagc cccaccgtgg cctattctgt
     7921 gctggtggtg gccaaagtgg aaaagggcaa gtccaagaaa ctgaagagtg tgaaagagct
     7981 gctggggatc accatcatgg aaagaagcag cttcgagaag aatcccatcg actttctgga
     8041 agccaagggc tacaaagaag tgaaaaagga cctgatcatc aagctgccta agtactccct
     8101 gttcgagctg gaaaacggcc ggaagagaat gctggcctct gccggcgaac tgcagaaggg
     8161 aaacgaactg gccctgccct ccaaatatgt gaacttcctg tacctggcca gccactatga
     8221 gaagctgaag ggctcccccg aggataatga gcagaaacag ctgtttgtgg aacagcacaa
     8281 gcactacctg gacgagatca tcgagcagat cagcgagttc tccaagagag tgatcctggc
     8341 cgacgctaat ctggacaaag tgctgtccgc ctacaacaag caccgggata agcccatcag
     8401 agagcaggcc gagaatatca tccacctgtt taccctgacc aatctgggag cccctgccgc
     8461 cttcaagtac tttgacacca ccatcgaccg gaagaggtac accagcacca aagaggtgct
     8521 ggacgccacc ctgatccacc agagcatcac cggcctgtac gagacacgga tcgacctgtc
     8581 tcagctggga ggcgacaagc gacctgccgc cacaaagaag gctggacagg ctaagaagaa
     8641 gaaagattac aaagacgatg acgataaggg atccggcgca acaaacttct ctctgctgaa
     8701 acaagccgga gatgtcgaag agaatcctgg accgaccgag tacaagccca cggtgcgcct
     8761 cgccacccgc gacgacgtcc ccagggccgt acgcaccctc gccgccgcgt tcgccgacta
     8821 ccccgccacg cgccacaccg tcgatccgga ccgccacatc gagcgggtca ccgagctgca
     8881 agaactcttc ctcacgcgcg tcgggctcga catcggcaag gtgtgggtcg cggacgacgg
     8941 cgccgcggtg gcggtctgga ccacgccgga gagcgtcgaa gcgggggcgg tgttcgccga
     9001 gatcggcccg cgcatggccg agttgagcgg ttcccggctg gccgcgcagc aacagatgga
     9061 aggcctcctg gcgccgcacc ggcccaagga gcccgcgtgg ttcctggcca ccgtcggagt
     9121 ctcgcccgac caccagggca agggtctggg cagcgccgtc gtgctccccg gagtggaggc
     9181 ggccgagcgc gccggggtgc ccgccttcct ggagacctcc gcgccccgca acctcccctt
     9241 ctacgagcgg ctcggcttca ccgtcaccgc cgacgtcgag gtgcccgaag gaccgcgcac
     9301 ctggtgcatg acccgcaagc ccggtgcctg aacgcgttaa gtcgacaatc aacctctgga
     9361 ttacaaaatt tgtgaaagat tgactggtat tcttaactat gttgctcctt ttacgctatg
     9421 tggatacgct gctttaatgc ctttgtatca tgctattgct tcccgtatgg ctttcatttt
     9481 ctcctccttg tataaatcct ggttgctgtc tctttatgag gagttgtggc ccgttgtcag
     9541 gcaacgtggc gtggtgtgca ctgtgtttgc tgacgcaacc cccactggtt ggggcattgc
     9601 caccacctgt cagctccttt ccgggacttt cgctttcccc ctccctattg ccacggcgga
     9661 actcatcgcc gcctgccttg cccgctgctg gacaggggct cggctgttgg gcactgacaa
     9721 ttccgtggtg ttgtcgggga aatcatcgtc ctttccttgg ctgctcgcct gtgttgccac
     9781 ctggattctg cgcgggacgt ccttctgcta cgtcccttcg gccctcaatc cagcggacct
     9841 tccttcccgc ggcctgctgc cggctctgcg gcctcttccg cgtcttcgcc ttcgccctca
     9901 gacgagtcgg atctcccttt gggccgcctc cccgcgtcga ctttaagacc aatgacttac
     9961 aaggcagctg tagatcttag ccacttttta aaagaaaagg ggggactgga agggctaatt
    10021 cactcccaac gaagacaaga tctgcttttt gcttgtactg ggtctctctg gttagaccag
    10081 atctgagcct gggagctctc tggctaacta gggaacccac tgcttaagcc tcaataaagc
    10141 ttgccttgag tgcttcaagt agtgtgtgcc cgtctgttgt gtgactctgg taactagaga
    10201 tccctcagac ccttttagtc agtgtggaaa atctctagca gggcccgttt aaacccgctg
    10261 atcagcctcg actgtgcctt ctagttgcca gccatctgtt gtttgcccct cccccgtgcc
    10321 ttccttgacc ctggaaggtg ccactcccac tgtcctttcc taataaaatg aggaaattgc
    10381 atcgcattgt ctgagtaggt gtcattctat tctggggggt ggggtggggc aggacagcaa
    10441 gggggaggat tgggaagaca atagcaggca tgctggggat gcggtgggct ctatggcttc
    10501 tgaggcggaa agaaccagct ggggctctag ggggtatccc cnnnnnnnnn nnnnnnnnnn
    10561 nnnnnnnnnn nnnnnnnnnn nnnnnnnnnn nnnnnnnnnn nnnnnnnnnn nnnnnnnnnn
    10621 nnnnnnnnnn nnnnnnnnnn nnnnnnnnnn nnnnnnnnnn nnnnncnnnn nnnnnnnnnn
    10681 nnnnnnnnnn nnnnnnnnnn nnnnnnnnnn nnnnnnnnnn nnnnnnnnnn nnnnnnnnnn
    10741 nnnnnnnnnn nnnnnnnann nnnnnnnnnn nnnnnnnnnn nnnnnnnnnn nnnnnnnnnn
    10801 nnnnnnncct ttgacgttgg agtccacgtt ctttaatagt ggactcttgt tccaaactgg
    10861 aacaacactc aaccctatct cggtctattc ttttgattta taagggattt tgccgatttc
    10921 ggcctattgg ttaaaaaatg agctgattta acaaaaattt aacgcgaatt aattctgtgg
    10981 aatgtgtgtc agttagggtg tggaaagtcc ccaggctccc cagcaggcag aagtatgcaa
    11041 agcatgcatc tcaattagtc agcaaccagg tgtggaaagt ccccaggctc cccagcaggc
    11101 agaagtatgc aaagcatgca tctcaattag tcagcaacca tagtcccgcc cctaactccg
    11161 cccatcccgc ccctaactcc gcccagttcc gcccattctc cgccccatgg ctgactaatt
    11221 ttttttattt atgcagaggc cgaggccgcc tctgcctctg agctattcca gaagtagtga
    11281 ggaggctttt ttggaggcct aggcttttgc aaaaagctcc cgggagcttg tatatccatt
    11341 ttcggatctg atcagcacgt gttgacaatt aatcatcggc atagtatatc ggcatagtat
    11401 aatacgacaa ggtgaggaac taaaccatgg ccaagttgac cagtgccgtt ccggtgctca
    11461 ccgcgcgcga cgtcgccgga gcggtcgagt tctggaccga ccggctcggg ttctcccggg
    11521 acttcgtgga ggacgacttc gccggtgtgg tccgggacga cgtgaccctg ttcatcagcg
    11581 cggtccagga ccaggtggtg ccggacaaca ccctggcctg ggtgtgggtg cgcggcctgg
    11641 acgagctgta cgccgagtgg tcggaggtcg tgtccacgaa cttccgggac gcctccgggc
    11701 cggccatgac cgagatcggc gagcagccgt gggggcggga gttcgccctg cgcgacccgg
    11761 ccggcaactg cgtgcacttc gtggccgagg agcaggactg acacgtgcta cgagatttcg
    11821 attccaccgc cgccttctat gaaaggttgg gcttcggaat cgttttccgg gacgccggct
    11881 ggatgatcct ccagcgcggg gatctcatgc tggagttctt cgcccacccc aacttgttta
    11941 ttgcagctta taatggttac aaataaagca atagcatcac aaatttcaca aataaagcat
    12001 ttttttcact gcattctagt tgtggtttgt ccaaactcat caatgtatct tatcatgtct
    12061 gtataccgtc gacctctagc tagagcttgg cgtaatcatg gtcatagctg tttcctgtgt
    12121 gaaattgtta tccgctcaca attccacaca acatacgagc cggaagcata aagtgtaaag
    12181 cctggggtgc ctaatgagtg agctaactca cattaattgc gttgcgctca ctgcccgctt
    12241 tccagtcggg aaacctgtcg tgccagctgc attaatgaat cggccaacgc gcggggagag
    12301 gcggtttgcg tattgggcgc tcttccgctt cctcgctcac tgactcgctg cgctcggtcg
    12361 ttcggctgcg gcgagcggta tcagctcact caaaggcggt aatacggtta tccacagaat
    12421 caggggataa cgcaggaaag aacatgtgag caaaaggcca gcaaaaggcc aggaaccgta
    12481 aaaaggccgc gttgctggcg tttttccata ggctccgccc ccctgacgag catcacaaaa
    12541 atcgacgctc aagtcagagg tggcgaaacc cgacaggact ataaagatac caggcgtttc
    12601 cccctggaag ctccctcgtg cgctctcctg ttccgaccct gccgcttacc ggatacctgt
    12661 ccgcctttct cccttcggga agcgtggcgc tttctcatag ctcacgctgt aggtatctca
    12721 gttcggtgta ggtcgttcgc tccaagctgg gctgtgtgca cgaacccccc gttcagcccg
    12781 accgctgcgc cttatccggt aactatcgtc ttgagtccaa cccggtaaga cacgacttat
    12841 cgccactggc agcagccact ggtaacagga ttagcagagc gaggtatgta ggcggtgcta
    12901 cagagttctt gaagtggtgg cctaactacg gctacactag aagaacagta tttggtatct
    12961 gcgctctgct gaagccagtt accttcggaa aaagagttgg tagctcttga tccggcaaac
    13021 aaaccaccgc tggtagcggt ggtttttttg tttgcaagca gcagattacg cgcagaaaaa
    13081 aaggatctca agaagatcct ttgatctttt ctacggggtc tgacgctcag tggaacgaaa
    13141 actcacgtta agggattttg gtcatgagat tatcaaaaag gatcttcacc tagatccttt
    13201 taaattaaaa atgaagtttt aaatcaatct aaagtatata tgagtaaact tggtctgaca
    13261 gttaccaatg cttaatcagt gaggcaccta tctcagcgat ctgtctattt cgttcatcca
    13321 tagttgcctg actccccgtc gtgtagataa ctacgatacg ggagggctta ccatctggcc
    13381 ccagtgctgc aatgataccg cgagacccac gctcaccggc tccagattta tcagcaataa
    13441 accagccagc cggaagggcc gagcgcagaa gtggtcctgc aactttatcc gcctccatcc
    13501 agtctattaa ttgttgccgg gaagctagag taagtagttc gccagttaat agtttgcgca
    13561 acgttgttgc cattgctaca ggcatcgtgg tgtcacgctc gtcgtttggt atggcttcat
    13621 tcagctccgg ttcccaacga tcaaggcgag ttacatgatc ccccatgttg tgcaaaaaag
    13681 cggttagctc cttcggtcct ccgatcgttg tcagaagtaa gttggccgca gtgttatcac
    13741 tcatggttat ggcagcactg cataattctc ttactgtcat gccatccgta agatgctttt
    13801 ctgtgactgg tgagtactca accaagtcat tctgagaata gtgtatgcgg cgaccgagtt
    13861 gctcttgccc ggcgtcaata cgggataata ccgcgccaca tagcagaact ttaaaagtgc
    13921 tcatcattgg aaaacgttct tcggggcgaa aactctcaag gatcttaccg ctgttgagat
    13981 ccagttcgat gtaacccact cgtgcaccca actgatcttc agcatctttt actttcacca
    14041 gcgtttctgg gtgagcaaaa acaggaaggc aaaatgccgc aaaaaaggga ataagggcga
    14101 cacggaaatg ttgaatactc atactcttcc tttttcaata ttattgaagc atttatcagg
    14161 gttattgtct catgagcgga tacatatttg aatgtattta gaaaaataaa caaatagggg
    14221 ttccgcgcac atttccccga aaagtgccac ctgacgtcga cggatcggga gatctcccga
    14281 tcccctatgg tgcactctca gtacaatctg ctctgatgcc gcatagttaa gccagtatct
    14341 gctccctgct tgtgtgttgg aggtcgctga gtagtgcgcg agcaaaattt aagctacaac
    14401 aaggcaaggc ttgaccgaca attgcatgaa gaatctgctt agggttaggc gttttgcgct
    14461 gcttcgcgat gtacgggcca gatatacgcg ttgacattga ttattgacta gttattaata
    14521 gtaatcaatt acggggtcat tagttcatag cccatatatg gagttccgcg ttacataact
    14581 tacggtaaat ggcccgcctg gctgaccgcc caacgacccc cgcccattga cgtcaataat
    14641 gacgtatgtt cccatagtaa cgccaatagg gactttccat tgacgtcaat gggtggagta
    14701 tttacggtaa actgcccact tggcagtaca tcaagtgtat catatgccaa gtacgccccc
    14761 tattgacgtc aatgacggta aatggcccgc ctggcattat gcccagtaca tgaccttatg
    14821 ggactttcct acttggcagt acatctacgt attagtcatc gctattacca tgg
//
