LOCUS       Exported 1017 bp ds-DNA linear SYN 17-MAY-2021
DEFINITION  Replaces original lentiCRISPRv1 (Addgene Plasmid 49535) and produces
            ~10-fold higher titer virus. 3rd generation lentiviral backbone..
ACCESSION   .
VERSION     .
KEYWORDS    lentiCRISPR v2
SOURCE      synthetic DNA construct
  ORGANISM  synthetic DNA construct
REFERENCE   1 (bases 1 to 1017)
  AUTHORS   Sanjana NE, Shalem O, Zhang F
  TITLE     Improved vectors and genome-wide libraries for CRISPR screening.
  JOURNAL   Nat Methods. 2014 Aug;11(8):783-4. doi: 10.1038/nmeth.3047.
  PUBMED    25075903
REFERENCE   2 (bases 1 to 1017)
  AUTHORS   .
  TITLE     Direct Submission
  JOURNAL   Exported May 17, 2021 from SnapGene Server 1.1.58
            http://www.snapgene.com
FEATURES             Location/Qualifiers
     source          1..1017
                     /organism="synthetic DNA construct"
                     /mol_type="other DNA"
ORIGIN
        1 ggccttatcc agttcgctca ggccgcctct ctcggccttg gtcagattgt cgaactttct
       61 ctgggtaatc agcttggcgt tcagcagctg ccgccagtag ttcttcatct tcttcacgac
      121 ctcttcggag ggcacgttgt cgctcttgcc ccggttcttg tcgcttctgg tcagcacctt
      181 gttgtcgatg gagtcgtcct tcagaaagct ctgaggcacg atatggtcca catcgtagtc
      241 ggacagccgg ttgatgtcca gttcctggtc cacgtacata tcccgcccat tctgcaggta
      301 gtacaggtac agcttctcgt tctgcagctg ggtgttttcc acggggtgtt ctttcaggat
      361 ctggctgccc agctctttga tgccctcttc gatccgcttc attctctcgc ggctgttctt
      421 ctgtcccttc tgggtggtct ggttctctct ggccatttcg atcacgatgt tctcgggctt
      481 gtgccggccc atcactttca cgagctcgtc caccaccttc actgtctgca ggatgccctt
      541 cttaatggcg gggctgccgg ccagattggc aatgtgctcg tgcaggctat cgccctggcc
      601 ggacacctgg gctttctgga tgtcctcttt aaaggtcagg ctgtcgtcgt ggatcagctg
      661 catgaagttt ctgttggcga agccgtcgga cttcaggaaa tccaggattg tcttgccgga
      721 ctgcttgtcc cggatgccgt tgatcagctt ccggctcagc ctgccccagc cggtgtatct
      781 ccgccgcttc agctgcttca tcactttgtc gtcgaacagg tgggcatagg ttttcagccg
      841 ttcctcgatc atctctctgt cctcaaacag tgtcagggtc agcacgatat cttccagaat
      901 gtcctcgttt tcctcattgt ccaggaagtc cttgtccttg ataattttca gcagatcgtg
      961 gtatgtgccc agggaggcgt tgaaccgatc ttccacgccg gagatttcca cggagtc
//
