LOCUS       Exported 899 bp ds-DNA linear SYN 17-MAY-2021
DEFINITION  Replaces original lentiCRISPRv1 (Addgene Plasmid 49535) and produces
            ~10-fold higher titer virus. 3rd generation lentiviral backbone..
ACCESSION   .
VERSION     .
KEYWORDS    lentiCRISPR v2
SOURCE      synthetic DNA construct
  ORGANISM  synthetic DNA construct
REFERENCE   1 (bases 1 to 899)
  AUTHORS   Sanjana NE, Shalem O, Zhang F
  TITLE     Improved vectors and genome-wide libraries for CRISPR screening.
  JOURNAL   Nat Methods. 2014 Aug;11(8):783-4. doi: 10.1038/nmeth.3047.
  PUBMED    25075903
REFERENCE   2 (bases 1 to 899)
  AUTHORS   .
  TITLE     Direct Submission
  JOURNAL   Exported May 17, 2021 from SnapGene Server 1.1.58
            http://www.snapgene.com
FEATURES             Location/Qualifiers
     source          1..899
                     /organism="synthetic DNA construct"
                     /mol_type="other DNA"
     polyA_signal    52..173
                     /label=SV40 poly(A) signal
                     /note="SV40 polyadenylation signal"
     primer_bind     complement(63..82)
                     /label=EBV-rev
                     /note="SV40 polyA terminator, reverse primer"
     primer_bind     117..136
                     /label=SV40pA-R
                     /note="SV40 polyA, reverse primer"
     CDS             complement(303..677)
                     /codon_start=1
                     /gene="Sh ble from Streptoalloteichus hindustanus"
                     /product="antibiotic-binding protein"
                     /label=BleoR
                     /note="confers resistance to bleomycin, phleomycin, and
                     Zeocin(TM)"
                     /translation="MAKLTSAVPVLTARDVAGAVEFWTDRLGFSRDFVEDDFAGVVRDD
                     VTLFISAVQDQVVPDNTLAWVWVRGLDELYAEWSEVVSTNFRDASGPAMTEIGEQPWGR
                     EFALRDPAGNCVHFVAEEQD"
     promoter        complement(696..743)
                     /label=EM7 promoter
                     /note="synthetic bacterial promoter "
     primer_bind     complement(859..878)
                     /label=SV40pro-F
                     /note="SV40 promoter/origin, forward primer"
ORIGIN
        1 gaccatgatt acgccaagct ctagctagag gtcgacggta tacagacatg ataagataca
       61 ttgatgagtt tggacaaacc acaactagaa tgcagtgaaa aaaatgcttt atttgtgaaa
      121 tttgtgatgc tattgcttta tttgtaacca ttataagctg caataaacaa gttggggtgg
      181 gcgaagaact ccagcatgag atccccgcgc tggaggatca tccagccggc gtcccggaaa
      241 acgattccga agcccaacct ttcatagaag gcggcggtgg aatcgaaatc tcgtagcacg
      301 tgtcagtcct gctcctcggc cacgaagtgc acgcagttgc cggccgggtc gcgcagggcg
      361 aactcccgcc cccacggctg ctcgccgatc tcggtcatgg ccggcccgga ggcgtcccgg
      421 aagttcgtgg acacgacctc cgaccactcg gcgtacagct cgtccaggcc gcgcacccac
      481 acccaggcca gggtgttgtc cggcaccacc tggtcctgga ccgcgctgat gaacagggtc
      541 acgtcgtccc ggaccacacc ggcgaagtcg tcctccacga agtcccggga gaacccgagc
      601 cggtcggtcc agaactcgac cgctccggcg acgtcgcgcg cggtgagcac cggaacggca
      661 ctggtcaact tggccatggt ttagttcctc accttgtcgt attatactat gccgatatac
      721 tatgccgatg attaattgtc aacacgtgct gatcagatcc gaaaatggat atacaagctc
      781 ccgggagctt tttgcaaaag cctaggcctc caaaaaagcc tcctcactac ttctggaata
      841 gctcagaggc agaggcggcc tcggcctctg cataaataaa aaaaattagt cagccatgg
//
