>Addgene plasmid #52961 | lentiCRISPR v2 | addgene partial sequence | sequence record 82980 | StrepPyoCas9-5UTR-F 5'-CGGTGCCACTTTTTCAAGTTG-3'
TTTAACTTGCTATTTCTAGCTCTAAAACAGAGACGTACAAAAAAGAGCAAGAAGCTAAAAAAGATTTAAA
AATTATTTTTAGCGCAGTTAATGGAACAGGAACTAAATTTACCCCAAAAATATTACGTGAATCAGGATAT
AACGTTATTGAGGTTGAAGAGCATGCATTTGAAGATGAAACATTTAAAAATGTTGTAAATCCAAATCCAG
AATTTGATCCTGCATGAAAAATACCGCTTGAATATGGTATTAAACATGATGCAGATATTATTATTATGAA
TGACCCAGATGCTGACAGATTTGGAATGGCAATAAAACATGATGGTCATTTTGTAAGATTAGATGGAAAT
CAAACAGGACCAATTTTAATTGATTGAAAATTATCAAATCTAAAACGCTTAAATAGCATTCCAAAAAATC
CGGCTCTATATTCAAGTTTTGTAACAAGTGATTTGGGTGATAGAATCGCTCATGAAAAATATGGAGTTAA
TATTGTAAAAACTTTAACTGGATTTAAATGAATGGGTAGAGAAATTGCTAAAGAAGAAGATAACGGATTA
AATTTTGTTTTTGCTTATGAAGAAAGTTATGGATATGTAATTGATGACTCAGCTAGAGATAAAGATGGAA
TACAAGCTTCTATATTAATAGCAGAGGCTGCTTGATTTTATAAAA
