>Addgene plasmid #52961 | lentiCRISPR v2 | addgene partial sequence | sequence record 83017 | WPRE-R 5'-CATAGCGTAAAAGGAGCAACA-3'
CAGTCAATCTTTCACAAATTTTGTAATCCAGAGGTTGATTGTCGACTTAACGCGTTCAGGCACCGGGCTT
GCGGGTCATGCACCAGGTGCGCGGTCCTTCGGGCACCTCGACGTCGGCGGTGACGGTGAAGCCGAGCCGC
TCGTAGAAGGGGAGGTTGCGGGGCGCGGAGGTCTCCAGGAAGGCGGGCACCCCGGCGCGCTCGGCCGCCT
CCACTCCGGGGAGCACGACGGCGCTGCCCAGACCCTTGCCCTGGTGGTCGGGCGAGACTCCGACGGTGGC
CAGGAACCACGCGGGCTCCTTGGGCCGGTGCGGCGCCAGGAGGCCTTCCATCTGTTGCTGCGCGGCCAGC
CGGGAACCGCTCAACTCGGCCATGCGCGGGCCGATCTCGGCGAACACCGCCCCCGCTTCGACGCTCTCCG
GCGTGGTCCAGACCGCCACCGCGGCGCCGTCGTCCGCGACCCACACCTTGCCGATGTCGAGCCCGACGCG
CGTGAGGAAGAGTTCTTGCAGCTCGGTGACCCGCTCGATGTGGCGGTCCGGATCGACGGTGTGGCGCGTG
GCGGGGTAGTCGGCGAACGCGGCGGCGAGGGTGCGTACGGCCCTGGGGACGTCGTCGCGGGTGGCGAGGC
GCACCGTGGGCTTGTACTCGGTCGGTCCAGGATTCTCTTCGACATCTCCGGCTTGTTTCAGCAGAGAGAA
GTTTGTTGCGCCGGATCCCTTATCGTCATCGTCTTTGTAATCTTTCTTCTTCTTAGCCTGTCCAGCCTTC
TTTGTGGCGGCAGGTCGCTTGTCGCCTCCCAGCTGAGACAGGTCGATCCGTGTCTCGTACAGGCCGGTGA
TGCTCTGGTGGATCAGGGTGGCGTCCAGCACCTCTTTGGTGCTGGTGTACCTCTTCCGGTCGATGGTGGT
GTCAAAGTACTTGAAGGCGGCAGGGGCTCCCAGATTGGTCAGGGTAAACAGGTGGATGATATTCTCGGCC
TGCTCTCTGATGGGCTTATCCCGGTGCTTGTTGTA
