>Addgene plasmid #52961 | lentiCRISPR v2 | addgene partial sequence | sequence record 83022 | hSpCas9-R1 5'-CGCTCGTGCTTCTTATCCTC-3'
ACTCTTCCAGTCTGTGGAAGAAGCTGTCGTCCACCTTGGCCATCTCGTTGCTGAAGATCTCTTGCAGATA
GCAGATCCGGTTCTTCCGTCTGGTGTATCTTCTTCTGGCGGTTCTCTTCAGCCGGGTGGCCTCGGCTGTT
TCGCCGCTGTCGAACAGCAGGGCTCCGATCAGGTTCTTCTTGATGCTGTGCCGGTCGGTGTTGCCCAGCA
CCTTGAATTTCTTGCTGGGCACCTTGTACTCGTCGGTGATCACGGCCCAGCCCACAGAGTTGGTGCCGAT
GTCCAGGCCGATGCTGTACTTCTTGTCCATGGTGGCAGCGCTCTAGAACCGGTCCTGTGTTCTGGCGGCA
AACCCGTTGCGAAAAAGAACGTTCACGGCGACTACTGCACTTATATACGGTTCTCCCCCACCCTCGGGAA
AAAGGCGGAGCCAGTACACGACATCACTTTCCCAGTTTACCCCGCGCCACCTTCTCTAGGCACCGGATCA
ATTGCCGACCCCTCCCCCCAACTTCTCGGGGACTGTGGGCGATGTGCGCTCTGCCCACTGACGGGCACCG
GAGCCAATTCCCACTCCTTTCAAGACCTAGCTAGCGAATTCAAAAAAGCACCGACTCGGTGCCACTTTTT
CAAGTTGATAACGGACTAGCCTTATTTTAACTTGCTATTTCTAGCTCTAAAACAGAGACGTACAAAAAAG
AGCAAGAAGCTAAAAAAGATTTAAAAATTATTTTTAGCGCAGTTAATGGAACAGGAACTAAATTTACCCC
AAAAATATTACGTGAATCAGGATATAACGTTATTGAGGTTGAAGAGCATGCATTTGAAGATGAAACATTT
AAAAATGTTGTAAATCCAAATCCAGAATTTGATCCTGCATGAAAAATACCGCTTGAATATGGTATTAAAC
ATGATGCAGATATTATTATTATGAATGACCCAGATGCTGACAGATTTGGAATGGCAATAAAACATGATGG
TCATTTTGTAAGATTAGATGGAAATCAAACAGGACCAATTT
