>Addgene plasmid #52961 | lentiCRISPR v2 | addgene partial sequence | sequence record 97704 | CMV-F 5'-CGCAAATGGGCGGTAGGCGTG-3'
CTATATAAGCAGCGCGTTTTGCCTGTACTGGGTCTCTCTGGTTAGACCAGATCTGAGCCTGGGAGCTCTC
TGGCTAACTAGGGAACCCACTGCTTAAGCCTCAATAAAGCTTGCCTTGAGTGCTTCAAGTAGTGTGTGCC
CGTCTGTTGTGTGACTCTGGTAACTAGAGATCCCTCAGACCCTTTTAGTCAGTGTGGAAAATCTCTAGCA
GTGGCGCCCGAACAGGGACTTGAAAGCGAAAGGGAAACCAGAGGAGCTCTCTCGACGCAGGACTCGGCTT
GCTGAAGCGCGCACGGCAAGAGGCGAGGGGCGGCGACTGGTGAGTACGCCAAAAATTTTGACTAGCGGAG
GCTAGAAGGAGAGAGATGGGTGCGAGAGCGTCAGTATTAAGCGGGGGAGAATTAGATCGCGATGGGAAAA
AATTCGGTTAAGGCCAGGGGGAAAGAAAAAATATAAATTAAAACATATAGTATGGGCAAGCAGGGAGCTA
GAACGATTCGCAGTTAATCCTGGCCTGTTAGAAACATCAGAAGGCTGTAGACAAATACTGGGACAGCTAC
AACCATCCCTTCAGACAGGATCAGAAGAACTTAGATCATTATATAATACAGTAGCAACCCTCTATTGTGT
GCATCAAAGGATAGAGATAAAAGACACCAAGGAAGCTTTAGACAAGATAGAGGAAGAGCAAAACAAAAGT
AAGACCACCGCACAGCAAGCGGCCGCTGATCTTCAGACCTGGAGGAGGAGATATGAGGGACAATTGGAGA
AGTGAATTATATAAATATAAAGTAGTAAAAATTGAACCATTAGGAGTAGCACCCACCAAGGCAAAGAGAA
GAGTGGTGCAGAGAGAAAAAAGAGCAGTGGGAATAGGAGCTTTGTTCCTTGGGTTCTTGGGAGCAGCAGG
AAGCACTATGGGCGCAGCGTCAATGACGCTGACGGTACAGGCCAGACAATTATTGTCTGGTATAGTGCAG
CAGCAGAACAATTTGCTGAGGGCTATTGAGGCGCAACAGCATCTGTTGCAACTCACAGTCTGGG
