>Addgene plasmid #52961 | lentiCRISPR v2 | addgene partial sequence | sequence record 107156 | hEF1aprom-F 5'-AACTGGGAAAGTGATGTCGTG-3'
TTTTCCCGAGGGTGGGGGAGAACCGTATATAAGTGCAGTAGTCGCCGTGAACGTTCTTTTTCGCAACGGG
TTTGCCGCCAGAACACAGGACCGGTTCTAGAGCGCTGCCACCATGGACAAGAAGTACAGCATCGGCCTGG
ACATCGGCACCAACTCTGTGGGCTGGGCCGTGATCACCGACGAGTACAAGGTGCCCAGCAAGAAATTCAA
GGTGCTGGGCAACACCGACCGGCACAGCATCAAGAAGAACCTGATCGGAGCCCTGCTGTTCGACAGCGGC
GAAACAGCCGAGGCCACCCGGCTGAAGAGAACCGCCAGAAGAAGATACACCAGACGGAAGAACCGGATCT
GCTATCTGCAAGAGATCTTCAGCAACGAGATGGCCAAGGTGGACGACAGCTTCTTCCACAGACTGGAAGA
GTCCTTCCTGGTGGAAGAGGATAAGAAGCACGAGCGGCACCCCATCTTCGGCAACATCGTGGACGAGGTG
GCCTACCACGAGAAGTACCCCACCATCTACCACCTGAGAAAGAAACTGGTGGACAGCACCGACAAGGCCG
ACCTGCGGCTGATCTATCTGGCCCTGGCCCACATGATCAAGTTCCGGGGCCACTTCCTGATCGAGGGCGA
CCTGAACCCCGACAACAGCGACGTGGACAAGCTGTTCATCCAGCTGGTGCAGACCTACAACCAGCTGTTC
GAGGAAAACCCCATCAACGCCAGCGGCGTGGACGCCAAGGCCATCCTGTCTGCCAGACTGAGCAAGAGCA
GACGGCTGGAAAATCTGATCGCCCAGCTGCCCGGCGAGAAGAAGAATGGCCTGTTCGGAAACCTGATTGC
CCTGAGCCTGGGCCTGACCCCCAACTTCAAGAGCAACTTCGACCTGGCCGAGGATGCCAAACTGCAGCTG
AGCAAGGACACCTACGACGACGACCTGGACAACCTGCTGGCCCAGATCGGCGACCAGTACGCCGACCTGT
TTCTGGCCGCCAAGAACCTGTCCGACGCCATCCTGCTGAGCGACATCCTGAGAGTGAACACCGAGATCAC
CAAGGCCCC
