>Addgene plasmid #52961 | lentiCRISPR v2 | addgene partial sequence | sequence record 124976 | hU6-F 5'-GAGGGCCTATTTCCCATGATT-3'
CGATACAAGGCTGTTAGAGAGATAATTAGAATTAATTTGACTGTAAACACAAAGATATTAGTACAAAATA
CGTGACGTAGAAAGTAATAATTTCTTGGGTAGTTTGCAGTTTTAAAATTATGTTTTAAAATGGACTATCA
TATGCTTACCGTAACTTGAAAGTATTTCGATTTCTTGGCTTTATATATCTTGTGGAAAGGACGAAACACC
GGAGACGGTTGTAAATGAGCACACAAAATACACATGCTAAAATATTATATTCTATGACCTTTATAAAATC
AACCAAAATCTTCTTTTTAATAACTTTAGTATCAATAATTAGAATTTTTATGTTCCTTTTTGCAAACTTT
TAATAAAAATGAGCAAAATAAAAAAACGCTAGTTTTAGTAACTCGCGTTGTTTTCTTCACCTTTAATAAT
AGCTACTCCACCACTTGTTCCTAAGCGGTCAGCTCCTGCTTCAATCATTTTTTGAGCATCTTCAAATGTT
CTAACTCCACCAGCTGCTTTAACTAAAGCATTGTCTTTAACAACTGACTTCATTAGTTTAACATCTTCAA
ATGTTGCACCTGATTTTGAAAATCCTGTTGATGTTTTAACAAATTCTAATCCAGCTTCAACAGCTATTTC
ACAAGCTTTCATGATTTCTTCTTTTGTTAATAAACAATTTTCCATAATACATTTAACAACATGTGATCCA
GCTGCTTTTTTTACAGCTTTCATGTCTTCTAAAACTAATTCATAATTTTTGTCTTTTAATGCACCAATAT
TTAATACCATATCAATTTCTGTTGCACCATCTTTAATTGCTTCAGAAACTTCGAATGCTTTTGTAGCTGT
TGTGCATGCACCTAGAGGAAAACCTACAACATTTGTTATTCCTACATTTGTGCCTTTTAATAATTCTTTA
CAATAGCTTGTTCAATATGAATTAACACAAACTGTTGCAAAATCAAATTCAATTGC
