>Addgene plasmid #52961 | lentiCRISPR v2 | addgene partial sequence | sequence record 140087 | Top_Fop 5'-TCACCATTATCGTTTCAGAC-3'
GGGGACCCGACAGGCCCGAAGGAATAGAAGAAGAAGGTGGAGAGAGAGACAGAGACAGATCCATTCGATT
AGTGAACGGATCGGCACTGCGTGCGCCAATTCTGCAGACAAATGGCAGTATTCATCCACAATTTTAAAAG
AAAAGGGGGGATTGGGGGGTACAGTGCAGGGGAAAGAATAGTAGACATAATAGCAACAGACATACAAACT
AAAGAATTACAAAAACAAATTACAAAAATTCAAAATTTTCGGGTTTATTACAGGGACAGCAGAGATCCAG
TTTGGTTAATTAAGGTACCGAGGGCCTATTTCCCATGATTCCTTCATATTTGCATATACGATACAAGGCT
GTTAGAGAGATAATTAGAATTAATTTGACTGTAAACACAAAGATATTAGTACAAAATACGTGACGTAGAA
AGTAATAATTTCTTGGGTAGTTTGCAGTTTTAAAATTATGTTTTAAAATGGACTATCATATGCTTACCGT
AACTTGAAAGTATTTCGATTTCTTGGCTTTATATATCTTGTGGAAAGGACGAAACACCGGAGACGGTTGT
AAATGAGCACACAAAATACACATGCTAAAATATTATATTCTATGACCTTTATAAAATCAACCAAAATCTT
CTTTTTAATAACTTTAGTATCAATAATTAGAATTTTTATGTTCCTTTTTGCAAACTTTTAATAAAAATGA
GCAAAATAAAAAAACGCTAGTTTTAGTAACTCGCGTTGTTTTCTTCACCTTTAATAATAGCTACTCCACC
ACTTGTTCCTAAGCGGTCAGCTCCTGCTTCAATCATTTTTTGAGCATCTTCAAATGTTCTAACTCCACCA
GCTGCTTTAACTAAAGCATTGTCTTTAACAACTGACTTCATTAGTTTAACATCTTCAA
